Addgene plasmid #166002: pET19b-rShHTL7 cPGFP(C164)
Purpose: Expression of coding sequence in Escherichia coli
Depositing lab: Claudia Vickers. Depositing organization: University of Queensland. Publication: Rational Design of Novel Fluorescent Enzyme Biosensors for Direct Detection of Strigolactones. Chesterfield RJ, Whitfield JH, Pouvreau B, Cao D, Alexandrov K, Beveridge CA, Vickers CE. ACS Synth Biol. 2020 Aug 21;9(8):2107-2118. doi: 10.1021/acssynbio.0c00192. Epub 2020 Aug 11. PubMed 32786922.
Backbone
  Vector backbone: pET19b
  Backbone size w/o insert (bp): 5717
  Vector type: Bacterial Expression
Growth in bacteria
  Bacterial resistance: Ampicillin, 100 μg/mL
  Growth temperature: 37°C
  Growth strain: DH5alpha
  Copy number: High Copy
Gene/Insert
  Gene/Insert name: rShHTL7 cPGFP(C164)
  Species: Synthetic
  Promoter: T7 promoter
  Cloning method: Gibson Cloning
Terms and licenses: Academic/Nonprofit Terms; Industry Terms: Not Available to Industry
How to cite: pET19b-rShHTL7 cPGFP(C164) was a gift from Claudia Vickers (Addgene plasmid # 166002 ; http://n2t.net/addgene:166002 ; RRID:Addgene_166002)
