[The description below was written by a language model from this plasmid's Addgene catalogue record and pLannotate feature annotations shown in this document.]
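Description:
pET19b-rShHTL7 cPGFP(C164) is a bacterial expression plasmid built on the pET19b backbone for producing a synthetic fluorescent biosensor protein in Escherichia coli. It replicates from a ColE1/pMB1-type origin and retains the pBR322-derived bom site and rop gene. The catalogue lists it as high copy, although rop normally moderates copy number. Selection is by ampicillin through the β-lactamase (AmpR) gene and its own promoter. Several tetracycline-resistance fragments and the tet promoter are annotated, but these are non-functional remnants of the pBR322 lineage.

The expression cassette follows the standard pET layout: a T7 promoter followed by a lac operator and the T7 gene 10 ribosome binding site, with a T7 terminator downstream. A plasmid-borne lacI gene supplies repressor, so transcription depends on T7 RNA polymerase and is inducible with IPTG. The annotated coding region has a domain-insertion architecture. Two fragments that match the petunia strigolactone receptor/hydrolase DAD2 by homology flank a GFP-derived segment. Going by the construct name, these flanks correspond to the HTL7 receptor sequence, and the central segment is a circularly permuted GFP inserted at the position denoted C164. An LSSmOrange coding sequence lies downstream before the terminator. Its placement and the "r" prefix in the name suggest it serves as a reference fluorophore for ratiometric readout, though the record does not say so. No His tag was annotated, and the record lists the insert species only as synthetic.

The associated publication concerns rationally designed fluorescent enzyme biosensors for direct detection of strigolactones, so the plasmid is evidently used to express this sensor protein recombinantly in E. coli.
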