Features (pLannotate 1.2.2; 21 found; start..end, strand, type, name):
      1..25      +  protein_bind   lac operator: The lac repressor binds to the lac operator to inhibit transcription in E. coli. This inhibition can be relieved by adding lactose or isopropyl-β-D-thiogalactopyranoside (IPTG). lac repressor encoded by lacI
     40..62      +  RBS            RBS: efficient ribosome binding site from bacteriophage T7 gene 10 (Olins and Rangwala, 1989)
     87..548     +  CDS            DAD2 (fragment): DAD2_PETHY - Experimental evidence at protein level: Swiss-Prot protein existence level 1. Involved in strigolactone signaling pathway. May function downstream of strigolactone synthesis, as a component of hormone signaling or as an enzyme that participates in the conversion of strigolactones to the bioactive form. Can hydrolyze the synthetic strigolactone analog GR24 in vitro. Strigolactones are hormones that inhibit tillering and shoot branching through the MAX-dependent pathway, contribute to the regulation of shoot architectural response to phosphate-limiting conditions and function as rhi
    570..1292    +  CDS            cEGFP: cEGFP is a basic (constitutively fluorescent) green fluorescent protein published in 2008, derived from Aequorea victoria.
   1317..1571    +  CDS            DAD2 (fragment): DAD2_PETHY - Experimental evidence at protein level: Swiss-Prot protein existence level 1. Involved in strigolactone signaling pathway. May function downstream of strigolactone synthesis, as a component of hormone signaling or as an enzyme that participates in the conversion of strigolactones to the bioactive form. Can hydrolyze the synthetic strigolactone analog GR24 in vitro. Strigolactones are hormones that inhibit tillering and shoot branching through the MAX-dependent pathway, contribute to the regulation of shoot architectural response to phosphate-limiting conditions and function as rhi
   1665..2372    +  CDS            LSSmOrange: LSSmOrange is a basic (constitutively fluorescent) long stokes shift fluorescent protein published in 2012, derived from Discosoma sp.. It has moderate acid sensitivity.
   2385..2432    +  terminator     T7 terminator: transcription terminator for bacteriophage T7 RNA polymerase
   2455..2559    -  CDS            TcR (fragment): tetracycline efflux protein; tet; confers resistance to tetracycline
   2607..2635    -  promoter       tet promoter: E. coli promoter for tetracycline efflux protein gene
   2748..2852    +  promoter       AmpR promoter: bla
   2853..3713    +  CDS            AmpR: β-lactamase; bla; confers resistance to ampicillin, carbenicillin, and related antibiotics
   3884..4472    +  rep_origin     ori: high-copy-number ColE1/pMB1/pBR322/pUC origin of replication
   4658..4797    -  misc_feature   bom: basis of mobility region from pBR322
   4899..5090    -  CDS            rop: Rop protein, which maintains plasmids at low copy number; rop
   5107..5487    +  CDS            YPB1_ECOLX: Protein predicted: Swiss-Prot protein existence level 4. From Escherichia coli.
   5729..6353    -  CDS            TcR (fragment): tetracycline efflux protein; tet; confers resistance to tetracycline
   6368..6389    -  protein_bind   CAP binding site: CAP binding activates transcription in the presence of cAMP. E. coli catabolite activator protein
   6402..7484    -  CDS            lacI: lac repressor; lacI; The lac repressor binds to the lac operator to inhibit transcription in E. coli. This inhibition can be relieved by adding lactose or isopropyl-β-D-thiogalactopyranoside (IPTG).
   7485..7562    -  promoter       lacI promoter: lacI
   7570..7849    -  CDS            TcR (fragment): tetracycline efflux protein; tet; confers resistance to tetracycline
   7871..7889    +  promoter       T7 promoter: promoter for bacteriophage T7 RNA polymerase
>Addgene plasmid #166002 | pET19b-rShHTL7 cPGFP(C164) | addgene full sequence | sequence record 329718 | Addgene NGS Result
GGAATTGTGAGCGGATAACAATTCCCCTCTAGAAATAATTTTGTTTAACTTTAAGAAGGAGATATACCAT
GAGTAGCATTGGGTTAGCGCACAATGTTACGATCCTGGGAAGCGGAGAAACTACCGTGGTATTGGGTCAC
GGATACGGCACTGATCAGTCTGTGTGGAAACTGCTTGTACCGTACTTGGTTGATGATTACAAGGTCTTAC
TTTACGATCATATGGGGGCGGGCACAACCAACCCTGATTATTTCGATTTCGACCGCTATAGTTCACTGGA
GGGCTACAGTTACGACTTGATCGCAATTTTGGAAGAGTTCCAAGTATCGAAGTGCATTTACGTTGGACAC
TCGATGTCTTCGATGGCAGCGGCAGTCGCATCTATTTTTCGCCCTGATCTGTTTCACAAATTAGTAATGA
TCAGCCCCACACCCCGCCTTATTAACACTGAAGAATACTACGGTGGATTTGAGCAAAAGGTTATGGACGA
GACCCTGCGCTCGTTAGACGAAAACTTTAAAAGCCTGTCGTTGGGTACGGCACCGTTGTTGTTGGCTTGT
GCATCGTATAACGTCTTTATCATGGCCGACAAGCAGAAGAACGGCATCAAGGCGAACTTCAAGATCCGCC
ACAACATCGAGGACGGCGGCGTGCAGCTCGCCTATCACTACCAGCAGAACACCCCCATCGGCGACGGCCC
CGTGCTGCTGCCCGACAACCACTACCTGAGCGTGCAGTCCAAACTGAGCAAAGACCCCAACGAGAAGCGC
GATCACATGGTCCTGCTGGAGTTCGTGACCGCCGCCGGGATCACTCTCGGCATGGACGAGCTGTACAAGG
GCGGTACCGGAGGGAGCATGGTGAGCAAGGGCGAGGAGCTGTTCACCGGGGTGGTGCCCATCCTGGTCGA
GCTGGACGGCGACGTAAACGGCCACAAGTTCAGCGTGTCCGGCGAGGGCGAGGGCGATGCCACCTACGGC
AAGCTGACCCTGAAGTTCATCTGCACCACCGGCAAGCTGCCCGTGCCCTGGCCCACCCTCGTGACCACCC
TGACCTACGGCGTGCAGTGCTTCAGCCGCTACCCCGACCACATGAAGCAGCACGACTTCTTCAAGTCCGC
CATGCCCGAAGGCTACATTCAGGAGCGCACCATCTTCTTCAAGGACGACGGCAACTATAAGACACGCGCT
GAGGTTAAGTTCGAGGGCGACACTCTGGTTAACCGCATCGAGCTGAAGGGCATCGACTTCAAGGAGGACG
GCAACATCCTGGGCCATAAGCTTGAATATAACTTCAACGCGTCCGATTTGGAGAGTGCAGCCATGCAGGA
GTACTGCCGTACTCTGTTCAACATGCGCCCGGACATTGCTTGCTGCATTACGCGTATGATTTGCGGGCTG
GATTTGCGTCCATATCTGGGACACGTGACCGTTCCATGCCACATCATTCAAAGCTCGAACGACATCATGG
TTCCGGTCGCGGTGGGGGAGTACTTGCGTAAGAATCTTGGTGGCCCATCGGTCGTTGAGGTGATGCCCAC
CGAGGGACATTTACCGCATTTGAGTATGCCTGAAGTTACTATCCCTGTAGTGTTACGTCACATTCGCCAA
GACATCACGGACCACGGAGAAGCAGCAGCAAAGGAAGCGGCGGCAAAAGGGGGCATGGTGAGCAAGGGCG
AGGAGAATAACATGGCCATCATCAAGGAGTTCATGCGCTTCAAGGTGCGCATGGAGGGCTCCGTGAACGG
CCACGAGTTCGAGATCGAGGGCGAGGGCGAGGGCCGCCCCTACGAGGGCTTTCAGACCGTTAAGCTGAAG
GTGACCAAGGGTGGCCCCCTGCCCTTCGCCTGGGACATCTTGTCCCCTCAGTTCACCTACGGCTCCAAGG
CCTACGTGAAGCACCCCGCCGACATCCCCGACTACCTCAAGCTGTCCTTCCCCGAGGGCTTCAAGTGGGA
GCGCGTGATGAACTTCGAGGACGGCGGCGTGGTGACCGTGACTCAGGACTCCTCCCTGCAGGACGGCGAG
TTCATCTACAAGGTGAAGCTGCGCGGCACCAACTTCCCCTCCGACGGCCCCGTAATGCAGAAGAAGACCA
TGGGCATGGAGGCCTCCTCCGAGCGGATGTACCCCGAGGACGGCGCCCTGAAGGGCGAGGACAAGCTCAG
GCTGAAGCTGAAGGACGGCGGCCACTACACCTCCGAGGTCAAGACCACCTACAAGGCCAAGAAGCCCGTG
CAGTTGCCCGGCGCCTACATCGTCGACATCAAGTTGGACATCACCTCCCACAACGAGGACTACACCATCG
TGGAACAGTACGAACGCGCCGAGGGCCGCCACTCCACCGGCGGCATGGACGAGCTGTACAAGGCTGAGCA
ATAACTAGCATAACCCCTTGGGGCCTCTAAACGGGTCTTGAGGGGTTTTTTGCTGAAAGGAGGAACTATA
TCCGGATATCCCGCAAGAGGCCCGGCAGTACCGGCATAACCAAGCCTATGCCTACAGCATCCAGGGTGAC
GGTGCCGAGGATGACGATGAGCGCATTGTTAGATTTCATACACGGTGCCTGACTGCGTTAGCAATTTAAC
TGTGATAAACTACCGCATTAAAGCTTATCGATGATAAGCTGTCAAACATGAGAATTCTTGAAGACGAAAG
GGCCTCGTGATACGCCTATTTTTATAGGTTAATGTCATGATAATAATGGTTTCTTAGACGTCAGGTGGCA
CTTTTCGGGGAAATGTGCGCGGAACCCCTATTTGTTTATTTTTCTAAATACATTCAAATATGTATCCGCT
CATGAGACAATAACCCTGATAAATGCTTCAATAATATTGAAAAAGGAAGAGTATGAGTATTCAACATTTC
CGTGTCGCCCTTATTCCCTTTTTTGCGGCATTTTGCCTTCCTGTTTTTGCTCACCCAGAAACGCTGGTGA
AAGTAAAAGATGCTGAAGATCAGTTGGGTGCACGAGTGGGTTACATCGAACTGGATCTCAACAGCGGTAA
GATCCTTGAGAGTTTTCGCCCCGAAGAACGTTTTCCAATGATGAGCACTTTTAAAGTTCTGCTATGTGGC
GCGGTATTATCCCGTGTTGACGCCGGGCAAGAGCAACTCGGTCGCCGCATACACTATTCTCAGAATGACT
TGGTTGAGTACTCACCAGTCACAGAAAAGCATCTTACGGATGGCATGACAGTAAGAGAATTATGCAGTGC
TGCCATAACCATGAGTGATAACACTGCGGCCAACTTACTTCTGACAACGATCGGAGGACCGAAGGAGCTA
ACCGCTTTTTTGCACAACATGGGGGATCATGTAACTCGCCTTGATCGTTGGGAACCGGAGCTGAATGAAG
CCATACCAAACGACGAGCGTGACACCACGATGCCTGCAGCAATGGCAACAACGTTGCGCAAACTATTAAC
TGGCGAACTACTTACTCTAGCTTCCCGGCAACAATTAATAGACTGGATGGAGGCGGATAAAGTTGCAGGA
CCACTTCTGCGCTCGGCCCTTCCGGCTGGCTGGTTTATTGCTGATAAATCTGGAGCCGGTGAGCGTGGGT
CTCGCGGTATCATTGCAGCACTGGGGCCAGATGGTAAGCCCTCCCGTATCGTAGTTATCTACACGACGGG
GAGTCAGGCAACTATGGATGAACGAAATAGACAGATCGCTGAGATAGGTGCCTCACTGATTAAGCATTGG
TAACTGTCAGACCAAGTTTACTCATATATACTTTAGATTGATTTAAAACTTCATTTTTAATTTAAAAGGA
TCTAGGTGAAGATCCTTTTTGATAATCTCATGACCAAAATCCCTTAACGTGAGTTTTCGTTCCACTGAGC
GTCAGACCCCGTAGAAAAGATCAAAGGATCTTCTTGAGATCCTTTTTTTCTGCGCGTAATCTGCTGCTTG
CAAACAAAAAAACCACCGCTACCAGCGGTGGTTTGTTTGCCGGATCAAGAGCTACCAACTCTTTTTCCGA
AGGTAACTGGCTTCAGCAGAGCGCAGATACCAAATACTGTCCTTCTAGTGTAGCCGTAGTTAGGCCACCA
CTTCAAGAACTCTGTAGCACCGCCTACATACCTCGCTCTGCTAATCCTGTTACCAGTGGCTGCTGCCAGT
GGCGATAAGTCGTGTCTTACCGGGTTGGACTCAAGACGATAGTTACCGGATAAGGCGCAGCGGTCGGGCT
GAACGGGGGGTTCGTGCACACAGCCCAGCTTGGAGCGAACGACCTACACCGAACTGAGATACCTACAGCG
TGAGCTATGAGAAAGCGCCACGCTTCCCGAAGGGAGAAAGGCGGACAGGTATCCGGTAAGCGGCAGGGTC
GGAACAGGAGAGCGCACGAGGGAGCTTCCAGGGGGAAACGCCTGGTATCTTTATAGTCCTGTCGGGTTTC
GCCACCTCTGACTTGAGCGTCGATTTTTGTGATGCTCGTCAGGGGGGCGGAGCCTATGGAAAAACGCCAG
CAACGCGGCCTTTTTACGGTTCCTGGCCTTTTGCTGGCCTTTTGCTCACATGTTCTTTCCTGCGTTATCC
CCTGATTCTGTGGATAACCGTATTACCGCCTTTGAGTGAGCTGATACCGCTCGCCGCAGCCGAACGACCG
AGCGCAGCGAGTCAGTGAGCGAGGAAGCGGAAGAGCGCCTGATGCGGTATTTTCTCCTTACGCATCTGTG
CGGTATTTCACACCGCAATGGTGCACTCTCAGTACAATCTGCTCTGATGCCGCATAGTTAAGCCAGTATA
CACTCCGCTATCGCTACGTGACTGGGTCATGGCTGCGCCCCGACACCCGCCAACACCCGCTGACGCGCCC
TGACGGGCTTGTCTGCTCCCGGCATCCGCTTACAGACAAGCTGTGACCGTCTCCGGGAGCTGCATGTGTC
AGAGGTTTTCACCGTCATCACCGAAACGCGCGAGGCAGCTGCGGTAAAGCTCATCAGCGTGGTCGTGAAG
CGATTCACAGATGTCTGCCTGTTCATCCGCGTCCAGCTCGTTGAGTTTCTCCAGAAGCGTTAATGTCTGG
CTTCTGATAAAGCGGGCCATGTTAAGGGCGGTTTTTTCCTGTTTGGTCACTGATGCCTCCGTGTAAGGGG
GATTTCTGTTCATGGGGGTAATGATACCGATGAAACGAGAGAGGATGCTCACGATACGGGTTACTGATGA
TGAACATGCCCGGTTACTGGAACGTTGTGAGGGTAAACAACTGGCGGTATGGATGCGGCGGGACCAGAGA
AAAATCACTCAGGGTCAATGCCAGCGCTTCGTTAATACAGATGTAGGTGTTCCACAGGGTAGCCAGCAGC
ATCCTGCGATGCAGATCCGGAACATAATGGTGCAGGGCGCTGACTTCCGCGTTTCCAGACTTTACGAAAC
ACGGAAACCGAAGACCATTCATGTTGTTGCTCAGGTCGCAGACGTTTTGCAGCAGCAGTCGCTTCACGTT
CGCTCGCGTATCGGTGATTCATTCTGCTAACCAGTAAGGCAACCCCGCCAGCCTAGCCGGGTCCTCAACG
ACAGGAGCACGATCATGCGCACCCGTGGCCAGGACCCAACGCTGCCCGAGATGCGCCGCGTGCGGCTGCT
GGAGATGGCGGACGCGATGGATATGTTCTGCCAAGGGTTGGTTTGCGCATTCACAGTTCTCCGCAAGAAT
TGATTGGCTCCAATTCTTGGAGTGGTGAATCCGTTAGCGAGGTGCCGCCGGCTTCCATTCAGGTCGAGGT
GGCCCGGCTCCATGCACCGCGACGCAACGCGGGGAGGCAGACAAGGTATAGGGCGGCGCCTACAATCCAT
GCCAACCCGTTCCATGTGCTCGCCGAGGCGGCATAAATCGCCGTGACGATCAGCGGTCCAATGATCGAAG
TTAGGCTGGTAAGAGCCGCGAGCGATCCTTGAAGCTGTCCCTGATGGTCGTCATCTACCTGCCTGGACAG
CATGGCCTGCAACGCGGGCATCCCGATGCCGCCGGAAGCGAGAAGAATCATAATGGGGAAGGCCATCCAG
CCTCGCGTCGCGAACGCCAGCAAGACGTAGCCCAGCGCGTCGGCCGCCATGCCGGCGATAATGGCCTGCT
TCTCGCCGAAACGTTTGGTGGCGGGACCAGTGACGAAGGCTTGAGCGAGGGCGTGCAAGATTCCGAATAC
CGCAAGCGACAGGCCGATCATCGTCGCGCTCCAGCGAAAGCGGTCCTCGCCGAAAATGACCCAGAGCGCT
GCCGGCACCTGTCCTACGAGTTGCATGATAAAGAAGACAGTCATAAGTGCGGCGACGATAGTCATGCCCC
GCGCCCACCGGAAGGAGCTGACTGGGTTGAAGGCTCTCAAGGGCATCGGTCGAGATCCCGGTGCCTAATG
AGTGAGCTAACTTACATTAATTGCGTTGCGCTCACTGCCCGCTTTCCAGTCGGGAAACCTGTCGTGCCAG
CTGCATTAATGAATCGGCCAACGCGCGGGGAGAGGCGGTTTGCGTATTGGGCGCCAGGGTGGTTTTTCTT
TTCACCAGTGAGACGGGCAACAGCTGATTGCCCTTCACCGCCTGGCCCTGAGAGAGTTGCAGCAAGCGGT
CCACGCTGGTTTGCCCCAGCAGGCGAAAATCCTGTTTGATGGTGGTTAACGGCGGGATATAACATGAGCT
GTCTTCGGTATCGTCGTATCCCACTACCGAGATATCCGCACCAACGCGCAGCCCGGACTCGGTAATGGCG
CGCATTGCGCCCAGCGCCATCTGATCGTTGGCAACCAGCATCGCAGTGGGAACGATGCCCTCATTCAGCA
TTTGCATGGTTTGTTGAAAACCGGACATGGCACTCCAGTCGCCTTCCCGTTCCGCTATCGGCTGAATTTG
ATTGCGAGTGAGATATTTATGCCAGCCAGCCAGACGCAGACGCGCCGAGACAGAACTTAATGGGCCCGCT
AACAGCGCGATTTGCTGGTGACCCAATGCGACCAGATGCTCCACGCCCAGTCGCGTACCGTCTTCATGGG
AGAAAATAATACTGTTGATGGGTGTCTGGTCAGAGACATCAAGAAATAACGCCGGAACATTAGTGCAGGC
AGCTTCCACAGCAATGGCATCCTGGTCATCCAGCGGATAGTTAATGATCAGCCCACTGACGCGTTGCGCG
AGAAGATTGTGCACCGCCGCTTTACAGGCTTCGACGCCGCTTCGTTCTACCATCGACACCACCACGCTGG
CACCCAGTTGATCGGCGCGAGATTTAATCGCCGCGACAATTTGCGACGGCGCGTGCAGGGCCAGACTGGA
GGTGGCAACGCCAATCAGCAACGACTGTTTGCCCGCCAGTTGTTGTGCCACGCGGTTGGGAATGTAATTC
AGCTCCGCCATCGCCGCTTCCACTTTTTCCCGCGTTTTCGCAGAAACGTGGCTGGCCTGGTTCACCACGC
GGGAAACGGTCTGATAAGAGACACCGGCATACTCTGCGACATCGTATAACGTTACTGGTTTCACATTCAC
CACCCTGAATTGACTCTCTTCCGGGCGCTATCATGCCATACCGCGAAAGGTTTTGCGCCATTCGATGGTG
TCCGGGATCTCGACGCTCTCCCTTATGCGACTCCTGCATTAGGAAGCAGCCCAGTAGTAGGTTGAGGCCG
TTGAGCACCGCCGCCGCAAGGAATGGTGCATGCAAGGAGATGGCGCCCAACAGTCCCCCGGCCACGGGGC
CTGCCACCATACCCACGCCGAAACAAGCGCTCATGAGCCCGAAGTGGCGAGCCCGATCTTCCCCATCGGT
GATGTCGGCGATATAGGCGCCAGCAACCGCACCTGTGGCGCCGGTGATGCCGGCCACGATGCGTCCGGCG
TAGAGGATCGAGATCTCGATCCCGCGAAATTAATACGACTCACTATAGG
